Addgene plasmid #108333: pML2(+)WF
Purpose: (Empty Backbone) MIDAS Level-2 shuttle vector for assembling transcription units (TUs) with forward orientation and (+) polarity. TUs assembled in this vector are used for AarI-mediated Level-3 multigene assembly.
Depositing lab: Andrew Muscroft-Taylor. Depositing organization: Callaghan Innovation. Publication: MIDAS: A Modular DNA Assembly System for Synthetic Biology. van Dolleweerd CJ, Kessans SA, Van de Bittner KC, Bustamante LY, Bundela R, Scott B, Nicholson MJ, Parker EJ. ACS Synth Biol. 2018 Apr 20;7(4):1018-1029. doi: 10.1021/acssynbio.7b00363. Epub 2018 Apr 12. PubMed 29620866.
Backbone
  Vector backbone: pUC19
  Modifications to backbone: Replacement of ampicillin resistance marker with kanamycin resistance gene and f1 ori from pET-28a(+). Introduction of pheS (T251A/A294G) negative selection marker.
  Vector type: Synthetic Biology
  Selectable markers: Kanamycin
Growth in bacteria
  Bacterial resistance: Kanamycin, 50 μg/mL
  Growth temperature: 37°C
  Growth strain: DH5alpha
  Copy number: High Copy
Gene/Insert
  Cloning method: Restriction Enzyme
Terms and licenses: Academic/Nonprofit Terms; Industry Terms: Not Available to Industry
How to cite: pML2(+)WF was a gift from Andrew Muscroft-Taylor (Addgene plasmid # 108333 ; http://n2t.net/addgene:108333 ; RRID:Addgene_108333)
