[The description below was written by a language model from this plasmid's Addgene catalogue record and pLannotate feature annotations shown in this document.]
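Description:
pML2(+)WF is an empty-backbone Level-2 shuttle vector from the MIDAS (Modular DNA Assembly System) synthetic biology toolkit, a hierarchical restriction-enzyme-based cloning scheme. It is built on pUC19, from which the ampicillin resistance marker was removed and replaced with the kanamycin resistance gene and f1 origin taken from pET-28a(+). The roughly 3.7 kb plasmid is propagated in E. coli at high copy from the ColE1/pUC-type origin and selected with kanamycin through the aph(3')-Ia aminoglycoside phosphotransferase gene. The f1 bacteriophage origin is also present, along with short annotated remnants of the AmpR promoter and of lacI, which appear to be carry-over fragments rather than functional units.

The only payload-like element in the empty vector is a counter-selection cassette: the E. coli pheS gene, encoding the phenylalanyl-tRNA synthetase alpha subunit, driven by the cat promoter. The record states that it carries the T251A/A294G substitutions. Relaxed-specificity pheS variants of this kind are generally used as negative selection markers because they make cells sensitive to chlorinated phenylalanine analogues, so clones that retain the cassette can be eliminated. The record does not describe exactly how the marker is exchanged during assembly, and the feature table does not annotate the Type IIS cloning sites.

According to the record, transcription units are assembled in this vector in the forward orientation with (+) polarity, and the resulting Level-2 plasmids then serve as donors for AarI-mediated Level-3 multigene assembly. It is therefore an intermediate cloning vehicle for building multigene constructs rather than an expression vector in its own right.
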