Features (pLannotate 1.2.2; 7 found; start..end, strand, type, name):
    114..216     +  promoter       cat promoter: promoter of the E. coli cat gene encoding chloramphenicol acetyltransferase
    217..1197    +  CDS            pheS: SYFA_ECOLI - Experimental evidence at protein level: Swiss-Prot protein existence level 1. From Escherichia coli (strain K12).
   1288..1380    -  CDS            lacI (fragment): lac repressor; lacI; The lac repressor binds to the lac operator to inhibit transcription in E. coli. This inhibition can be relieved by adding lactose or isopropyl-β-D-thiogalactopyranoside (IPTG).
   1563..2151    -  rep_origin     ori: high-copy-number ColE1/pMB1/pBR322/pUC origin of replication
   2428..3243    +  CDS            KanR: aminoglycoside phosphotransferase; aph(3')-Ia; confers resistance to kanamycin in bacteria or G418 (Geneticin®) in eukaryotes
   3252..3309    -  promoter       AmpR promoter (fragment): bla
   3362..60      -  rep_origin     f1 ori (across the origin) (sequence partly withheld): f1 bacteriophage origin of replication; arrow indicates direction of (+) strand synthesis
>Addgene plasmid #108333 | pML2(+)WF | addgene full sequence | sequence record 209522 | Addgene NGS Result
[60 nt withheld, positions 1-60]
CCCATTCGCCAGTGTCCATGGCACCTGCAGCTCATTGGAGAGAGACCAAGCTTTGATCGGCACGTAAGAG
GTTCCAACTTTCACCATAATGAAATAAGATCACTACCGGGCGTATTTTTTGAGTTATCGAGATTTTCAGG
AGCTAAGGAAGCTAAAATGTCACATCTCGCAGAACTGGTTGCCAGTGCGAAGGCGGCCATTAGCCAGGCG
TCAGATGTTGCCGCGTTAGATAATGTGCGCGTCGAATATTTGGGTAAAAAAGGGCACTTAACCCTTCAGA
TGACGACCCTGCGTGAGCTGCCGCCAGAAGAGCGTCCGGCAGCTGGTGCGGTTATCAACGAAGCGAAAGA
GCAGGTTCAGCAGGCGCTGAATGCGCGTAAAGCGGAACTGGAAAGCGCTGCACTGAATGCGCGTCTGGCG
GCGGAAACGATTGATGTCTCTCTGCCAGGTCGTCGCATTGAAAACGGCGGTCTGCATCCGGTTACCCGTA
CCATCGACCGTATCGAAAGTTTCTTCGGTGAGCTTGGCTTTACCGTGGCAACCGGGCCGGAAATCGAAGA
CGATTATCATAACTTCGATGCTCTGAACATTCCTGGTCACCACCCGGCGCGCGCTGACCACGACACTTTC
TGGTTTGACACTACCCGCCTGCTGCGTACCCAGACCTCTGGCGTACAGATCCGCACCATGAAAGCCCAGC
AGCCACCGATTCGTATCATCGCGCCTGGCCGTGTTTATCGTAACGACTACGACCAGACTCACACGCCGAT
GTTCCATCAGATGGAAGGTCTGATTGTTGATACCAACATCAGCTTTACCAACCTGAAAGGCACGCTGCAC
GACTTCCTGCGTAACTTCTTTGAGGAAGATTTGCAGATTCGCTTCCGTCCTTCCTACTTCCCGTTTGCTG
AACCTTCTGCAGAAGTGGACGTCATGGGTAAAAACGGTAAATGGCTGGAAGTGCTGGGCTGCGGGATGGT
GCATCCGAACGTGTTGCGTAACGTTGGCATCGACCCGGAAGTTTACTCTGGTTTCGGGTTCGGGATGGGG
ATGGAGCGTCTGACTATGTTGCGTTACGGCGTCACCGACCTGCGTTCATTCTTCGAAAACGATCTGCGTT
TCCTCAAACAGTTTAAATAATAAAAGCTTGGTCTCTCGCTCATTAGAGACGGCCGGATTGCGGCCGCTAA
CCGGCCGTCTCACGTAATATGCAGGTGCTCGAGGGCATCACTGCCCGCTTTCCAGTCGGGAAACCTGTCG
TGCCAGCTGCATTAATGAATCGGCCAACGCGCGGGGAGAGGCGGTTTGCGTATTGGGCGCTCTTCCGCTT
CCTCGCTCACTGACTCGCTGCGCTCGGTCGTTCGGCTGCGGCGAGCGGTATCAGCTAACTCAAAGGCGGT
AATACGGTTATCCACAGAATCAGGGGATAACGCAGGAAAGAACATGTGAGCAAAAGGCCAGCAAAAGGCC
AGGAACCGTAAAAAGGCCGCGTTGCTGGCGTTTTTCCATAGGCTCCGCCCCCCTGACGAGCATCACAAAA
ATCGACGCTCAAGTCAGAGGTGGCGAAACCCGACAGGACTATAAAGATACCAGGCGTTTCCCCCTGGAAG
CTCCCTCGTGCGCTCTCCTGTTCCGACCCTGCCGCTTACCGGATACCTGTCCGCCTTTCTCCCTTCGGGA
AGCGTGGCGCTTTCTCATAGCTCACGCTGTAGGTATCTCAGTTCGGTGTAGGTCGTTCGCTCCAAGCTGG
GCTGTGTGCACGAACCCCCCGTTCAGCCCGACCGCTGCGCCTTATCCGGTAACTATCGTCTTGAGTCCAA
CCCGGTAAGACACGACTTATCGCCACTGGCAGCAGCCACTGGTAACAGGATTAGCAGAGCGAGGTATGTA
GGCGGTGCTACAGAGTTCTTGAAGTGGTGTCCTAACTACGGCTACACTAGAAGAACAGTATTTGGTATCT
GCGCTCTGCTGAAGCCAGTTACCTTCGGAAAAAGAGTTGGTAGCTCTTGATCCGGCAAACAAACCACCGC
TGGTAGCGGTGGTTTTTTTGTTTGCAAGCAGCAGATTACGCGCAGAAAAAAAGGATCTCAAGAAGATCCT
TTGATCTTTTCTACGGGGTCTGACGCTCAGTGGAACGAAAACTCACGTTAAGGGATTTTGGTCATGAGAT
TATCAAAAAGGATCTTCACCTAGATCCTTTTAAATTAAAAATGAAGTTTTAAATCAATCTAAAGTATATA
TGAGTAAACTTGGTCTGACAGACCGCTACGGGGTCTGACGCTCAGTGGAACGAAAACTCACGTTAAGGGA
TTTTGGTCATGAACAATAAAACTGTCTGCTTACATAAACAGTAATACAAGGGGTGTTATGAGCCATATTC
AACGGGAAACGTCTTGCTCTAGGCCGCGATTAAATTCCAACATGGATGCTGATTTATATGGGTATAAATG
GGCTCGCGATAATGTCGGGCAATCAGGTGCGACAATCTATCGATTGTATGGGAAGCCCGATGCGCCAGAG
TTGTTTCTGAAACATGGCAAAGGTAGCGTTGCCAATGATGTTACAGATGAGATGGTCAGACTAAACTGGC
TGACGGAATTTATGCCTCTTCCGACCATCAAGCATTTTATCCGTACTCCTGATGATGCATGGTTACTCAC
CACTGCGATCCCCGGGAAAACAGCATTCCAGGTATTAGAAGAATATCCTGATTCAGGTGAAAATATTGTT
GATGCGCTGGCAGTGTTCCTGCGCCGGTTGCATTCGATTCCTGTTTGTAATTGTCCTTTTAACAGCGATC
GCGTATTTCGTTTGGCTCAGGCGCAATCACGAATGAATAACGGTTTGGTTGATGCGAGTGATTTTGATGA
CGAGCGTAATGGCTGGCCTGTTGAACAAGTCTGGAAAGAAATGCATAAACTTTTGCCATTCTCACCGGAT
TCAGTCGTCACTCATGGTGATTTCTCACTTGATAACCTTATTTTTGACGAGGGGAAATTAATAGGTTGTA
TTGATGTTGGACGAGTCGGAATCGCAGACCGATACCAGGATCTTGCCATCCTATGGAACTGCCTCGGTGA
GTTTTCTCCTTCATTACAGAAACGGCTTTTTCAAAAATATGGTATTGATAATCCTGATATGAATAAATTG
CAGTTTCATTTGATGCTCGATGAGTTTTTCTAAGAATTAATTCATGAGCGGATACATATTTGAATGTATT
TAGAAAAATAAACAAATAGGGGTTCCGCGCACATTTCCCCGAAAAGTGCCACCTAAATTGTAAGCGTTAA
TATTTTGTTAAAATTCGCGTTAAATTTTTGTTAAATCAGCTCATTTTTTAACCAATAGGCCGAAATCGGC
AAAATCCCTTATAAATCAAAAGAATAGACCGAGATAGGGT
[37 nt withheld, positions 3461-3497]
AAAGAACGTGGACTCCAACGTCAAAGG
[49 nt withheld, positions 3525-3573]
T
[91 nt withheld, positions 3575-3665]
G
[64 nt withheld, positions 3667-3730]
